>Addgene plasmid #39728 | KHBD00684 | depositor partial sequence | sequence record 50168 | KHBD00684 sequence 3084 bps
ATGATGCTGCACGAGGCCGTCATGCTGGAAATCTATCGCCAGGCGCTGAGTGCAAGTGAGTTAACTAGTC
CGCGATGTCAGTCTCGCGATTCCAACACCTCAGCTGGAGCGGGTGCTGGAATGGCCGATGTCCGATGTCC
ATCGAATGAGTCGCATTGTTCGGCGAACGACCGTCTGACCCCAGCTGCAACGCCCACTCTCACGCCTACT
GAAGCAACCATCTCCCCAAACTCGGTGGGACTTCCCCTGACGGCGACCCTTCCTCCTGCAGCTGCAGTTG
CTCTGCTACCGCCCCAATCCGCCGCCATGGCCGCTTACCTAGCCGCTGCCCAACAAAATCACCTTCTGCT
AACAAATCCCTTGGCGGCAGCAGCTTCACTGGTCCAACATGCAACGCAGCAGGCAGTGGTGGAGGGGGAG
GTGGAGTCGCCGGCCCTCGATTTTAGCAGAAAGCGGCCTAAGAGCCACGGAGACGACGATCAGGAAGAAG
ATCAGGAACAGGACCAGGAACAGGAGCAGGAGCAGGAGCAGGAACAGGAGCCCGATCATGATGTCCAGTG
CGATAATGGTCCTTTAGATCTATCTGTAAGCACAGGGAAAAGGCAAGAATCGGTTTCTCCGCCTGCCAGG
AAGATTCCAAGAAGTATATCCGCAGATTACAAGTCACCTCTTCCACCTGGCAGCTGGATGCCCCCCATCA
ACCCATACTTGGCAGCTGTAGCGGCAAAGACGGGCGGATTGGGATATTCTAAGTTGGCACCCAGTGAAGC
CAGCAAAGCGTTGGAGAAGATGACTGAGATGAGCCGATTGGAAACATCCCCAACAGCTGCCCGAAGCTTA
GGCGCCACATCATCTGTAGGAGCAGGAGTGCCTGCGGGAGCGAGTTCCAACTCCGGTGGCCGGCACAGCG
CGTGGCAGTCTCATTGGCTGAACAAAGGTGCTGATACTGCAAAGGATGTGTTTAAGTGTGTGTGGTGCAA
GCAGAGCTTTTCAACTCTGGCTAACTTAACTGCCCACATGAAGGAGACTCAGCATTGCGGTGTGCAGATA
CCCTCGCCGTTGCCAACCGGAGGAGTCGGCACTCCGTCTGCTCCTCCTCCCACAAGGTTGGCCACTTCAG
CCTCCAACTCGGCCTGTTCCAGCAGCAGTAGCTCCACCTCCAGCTCTTCAAACTCCTCGAAATCAGAGTT
AAATATGCTAATTAAGGAAACTATGCCCCTTCCCAGGAAATTGGTGAGGGGTCAGGATGTTTGGCTCGGA
AAGGGTGCGGAGCAGACCCGCCAGATACTTAAGTGCATGTGGTGTGGACAAAGCTTCCGGTCTCTGGCCG
AGATGACCAGCCACATGCAGGAGACGCAGCACTACACGAATATCATCTCGCAGGAGCAGATCATTTCCTG
GAAGTCGGGCGATGAACGGGAGAGGCCGACCAACACTGGAGTTCCGTCTACGTCCACCGCTGCTCCCTCT
TCGCCGAGTTGCACAGCTCCATCAGTGAGTGCCGTGCTCACGTGTAAAGTTTGTGATCAGGCCTTCGGTA
GCCTAAAGGAGTTAAGCACCCATATGGCCCAAAAATCGCACTACAAGGAGTCACCGGCTCCGTCAGCATC
TCCTCCAGCTGCCGGCACTGGCAATTCGAAAAGGGGAAGACAAAATCGCAACGAGAAACGCAAGAAATCC
CTGCCGGTTAGGAAGCTTCTTGAGCTCGAGCGTTCCGGCTCGAATTCAAGTCTGGACTCAGCGCTAAAGC
CCTTGAGGGACTTTGCTGCTGCCACCAAAATTACCTGTGAAAAATGTGGCAGTAAGATTGAAACTGCGTT
GTTTGTCGAGCACATACGAAAGTGCCTGGGCGAGAGTATTCCAATCCCTCCCCGTCGATCTAACGCGGGA
GTAGATCGCCTGCCAAGTCCCAGTCTAGGACTTGGCGCTGAAAAGCCACCATCAGTCCTTAATGCCCTAG
AGCAACTTATAGAGAAGAGCTTCGAATCGAGAACCAGCAGAACCATGACACTTGGAGGCTATTCCGAAGG
TGGAACTCCGCTTGGAGCCAGCATCCTAAAGCGTTTGGGAATTGAGGACAGCAGTGACTACACCAAGCCC
CTTATGGATGCCCAGGCGATGCACCTGCTCCGATCCTCCTTCGCCTCGAGAGACCGCAGTGCCAGCGAAT
CGAGCTCAGCCAGTAGGGTGGAATCATCCTACACCCCAGACAGACAGCAGGCCACCCCCCACAAAAGTCC
AGATACTCCTGCTCCGCCTCCTCCCCCACCGCCAACCATCAAAGCTGAACCACTAGAGGCGGAACCCTTG
GTGGGTTGCGATCGGGAGGGCTGCAGTCCTCGGCAGCAGATCCAAGTGAAAAAGGAGTTCAGCATGGAAG
CATGTCGGGAGAGTCCTCGGTCTGTAAGCAAATCACCTGCGCCGCAGACCGAAAGATCTCCACCAGATAA
TGGCAGTCTACTGGCGTTGAACTCCATGTTCGATCAGCTCAGTGGAGTGGAGAACAGCGGCAATAACAAC
TCGGGGCATTGCTTTAACAACAACAACAGCTGCAGTAGCGTCTCCGCCCAGAAGCCAAAGGCCCATCCTC
TAGCTGCGCTGCAGAAACTGTGCGAGACCACGGATCCCCCAAGCACTGGCCTGCGCAGCGCGTCCTCCGC
CGGATCCTCCACAGCATCAGCAACACTTCCCTCAGCGAACGGTAACGACCTGGTGGCCTTCAGCTGGGCC
TGCAACGAGGCAGTTCTGAGTGCCAGTAATGGTGGCTCCGCCGGCGATTCGTCCATCATTAAGTGCTCCT
ACTGTGATACCCCTTTTGCATCGAAGGGCGCCTACCGCCACCATCTCTCCAAGGTGCACTTTGTGAAAGA
CGCAGGCGAGGACTCGCCCAGGCTCAAGTCCCCCGCCGTTCAGAGCCCCAAGTCGATGCCATTGGCCTCC
CCAAGGAGATCAGCTTCCAGGAGTCCGGCGACAGGATCTCAGCAGCCCCCTCCCTCGCCAACCATTAGCC
CCTATGACGAGAGTCCGCAGTCAAAGTTCCTCAAATACACGGAGCTGGCCAAACAGCTATCCTCTAAAAA
CGCC
