>Addgene plasmid #39728 | KHBD00684 | addgene partial sequence | sequence record 52296 | M13Rev
AATAATGATTTTATTTTGACTGATAGTGACCTGTTCGTTGCAACAAATTGATAAGCAATGCTTTCTTATA
ATGCCAACTTTGTACAAGAAAGTTGGCAAGGCGTTTTTAGAGGATAGCTGTTTGGCCAGCTCCGTGTATT
TGAGGAACTTTGACTGCGGACTCTCGTCATAGGGGCTAATGGTTGGCGAGGGAGGGGGCTGCTGAGATCC
TGTCGCCGGACTCCTGGAAGCTGATCTCCTTGGGGAGGCCAATGGCATCGACTTGGGGCTCTGAACGGCG
GGGGACTTGAGCCTGGGCGAGTCCTCGCCTGCGTCTTTCACAAAGTGCACCTTGGAGAGATGGTGGCGGT
AGGCGCCCTTCGATGCAAAAGGGGTATCACAGTAGGAGCACTTAATGATGGACGAATCGCCGGCGGAGCC
ACCATTACTGGCACTCAGAACTGCCTCGTTGCAGGCCCAGCTGAAGGCCACCAGGTCGTTACCGTTCGCT
GAGGGAAGTGTTGCTGATGCTGTGGAGGATCCGGCGGAGGACGCGCTGCGCAGGCCAGTGCTTGGGGGAT
CCGTGGTCTCGCACAGTTTCTGCAGCGCAGCTAGAGGATGGGCCTTTGGCTTCTGGGCGGAGACGCTACT
GCAGCTGTTGTTGTTGTTAAAGCAATGCCCCGAGTTGTTATTGCCGCTGTTCTCCACTCCACTGAGCTGA
TCGAACATGGAGTTCAACGCCAGTAGACTGCCATTATCTG
