[The description below was written by a language model from this plasmid's Addgene catalogue record.]
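Description:
KHBD00684 is a Gateway entry clone built in the pDONR221 backbone (Invitrogen), carrying the open reading frame of the Drosophila melanogaster gene tiptop (tio, CG12630). The insert is recorded as 3084 bp in a backbone of 2536 bp without insert. It was introduced by Gateway recombination, so the ORF would be expected to sit between attL sites generated by the BP reaction, although no feature table is supplied to confirm the exact junctions. The plasmid is a high-copy bacterial construct selected with kanamycin and propagated in a standard cloning strain (DH5alpha). M13 forward and reverse primer sites flank the insert for sequence verification.

The record lists no promoter, which is consistent with the role of an entry clone: it is not meant to express the gene itself but to serve as a donor from which the ORF can be shuttled by LR recombination into destination vectors that supply promoters, tags or fusion partners. The depositor notes that ORFs in this collection were cloned open-ended, without a stop codon, so the tio coding sequence can be read through into a C-terminal fusion supplied by the destination vector. It also means that a vector-encoded stop is needed for proper termination.

The clone belongs to a collection associated with automated screening of protein-DNA interactions at Drosophila regulatory elements. In that context, such entry clones provide a transferable source of fly coding sequences for building expression constructs for interaction assays. The particular destination vectors or assay formats used with this clone are not stated in the record.
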