Addgene plasmid #39728: KHBD00684
Depositing lab: Bart Deplancke. Depositing organization: Swiss Federal Institute of Technology (EPFL). Publication: Automated protein-DNA interaction screening of Drosophila regulatory elements. Korneel Hens, Jean-Daniel Feuz, Alina Isakova, Antonina Lagovitina, Andreas Massouras, Julien Bryois, Patrick Callaerts, Susan E. Celniker, Bart Deplancke. Nat Methods. 2011 Oct 30;8(12):1065-70. 10.1038/nmeth.1763 PubMed 22037703.
Backbone
  Vector backbone: pDONR221
  Backbone manufacturer: Invitrogen
  Backbone size w/o insert (bp): 2536
  Vector type: Gateway DONR vector
Growth in bacteria
  Bacterial resistance: Kanamycin, 50 μg/mL
  Growth temperature: 37°C
  Growth strain: DH5alpha
  Copy number: High Copy
Gene/Insert
  Gene/Insert name: CG12630 (alt names: FBgn0028979; tio; tiptop)
  Species: D. melanogaster (fly)
  Insert size (bp): 3084
  Entrez Gene: tio (a.k.a. Dmel_CG12630, CG12630, Dmel\CG12630, Tio)
  Promoter: none
  Cloning method: Gateway Cloning
  Sequencing primers: 5′ M13-F20; 3′ M13R
Terms and licenses: Academic/Nonprofit Terms; Industry Terms: Not Available to Industry
Depositor comments: Please note that the ORFs in this collection were cloned open-ended (without a stop codon).
How to cite: KHBD00684 was a gift from Bart Deplancke (Addgene plasmid # 39728 ; http://n2t.net/addgene:39728 ; RRID:Addgene_39728)
